Addgene plasmid #74624: pKHR7
Purpose: a cmlc2::mCherry (red heart) reporter gene was inserted at the 3’end of pKHR4 mcs, that resides within donor fragments produced by I-SceI digestion. Genbank accession number is KU144824.
Depositing lab: David Grunwald. Depositing organization: University of Utah. Publication: Precise Editing of the Zebrafish Genome Made Simple and Efficient. Hoshijima K, Jurynec MJ, Grunwald DJ. Dev Cell. 2016 Mar 21;36(6):654-67. doi: 10.1016/j.devcel.2016.02.015. PubMed 27003937.
Backbone
  Vector backbone: pKHR4
  Backbone size w/o insert (bp): 3048
  Total vector size (bp): 1836
  Vector type: Zebrafish Expression
Growth in bacteria
  Bacterial resistance: Ampicillin, 100 μg/mL
  Growth temperature: 37°C
  Growth strain: DH5alpha
  Copy number: High Copy
Gene/Insert
  Gene/Insert name: cmlc2::mCherry
  Species: D. rerio (zebrafish)
  Insert size (bp): 1836
  Promoter: cmlc2
  Cloning method: Restriction Enzyme; 5′ cloning site XhoI (not destroyed); 3′ cloning site XhoI (destroyed during cloning)
  Sequencing primers: 5′ GTAAAACGACGGCCAGTGA; 3′ GGAAACAGCTATGACCATGAT
Terms and licenses: Academic/Nonprofit Terms; Industry Terms: Not Available to Industry
How to cite: pKHR7 was a gift from David Grunwald (Addgene plasmid # 74624 ; http://n2t.net/addgene:74624 ; RRID:Addgene_74624)
