[The description below was written by a language model from this plasmid's Addgene catalogue record and pLannotate feature annotations shown in this document.]
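Description:
pKHR7 is a zebrafish genome-editing donor vector built on pKHR4, a pBluescript-type cloning plasmid. It is maintained in E. coli through a high-copy ColE1/pUC origin and selected with ampicillin via the β-lactamase gene. The annotated sequence also shows the usual pBluescript surroundings: an f1 phage origin, a lacZα fragment, lac promoter/operator elements, flanking T7 and T3 promoters, and portions of the multiple cloning site. The catalogue lists the total vector size as 1836 bp, which is actually the insert size. The sequenced record is 4,884 nt, consistent with the 3,048 bp backbone plus that insert.

The payload is a cmlc2::mCherry cassette cloned into the XhoI site at the 3′ end of the pKHR4 polylinker. The zebrafish cardiac myosin light chain 2 promoter drives the monomeric red fluorescent protein mCherry, giving a "red heart" marker. The feature table annotates the mCherry coding sequence followed by an SV40 polyadenylation signal (called on the opposite strand). The cmlc2 promoter itself is not annotated, but presumably occupies the unannotated region upstream of mCherry. According to the record, the reporter lies within the fragment released by I-SceI meganuclease digestion, so it travels with whatever sequences a user clones into the remaining polylinker; the I-SceI sites are not annotated in the table.

The associated work concerns precise editing of the zebrafish genome. In that setting the plasmid serves as a scaffold for assembling donor fragments, with heart fluorescence offering a visible screen for animals carrying donor DNA.
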