Features (pLannotate 1.2.2; 16 found; start..end, strand, type, name):
    893..1600    +  CDS            mCherry: mCherry is a basic (constitutively fluorescent) red fluorescent protein published in 2004, derived from Discosoma sp.. It is reported to be a very rapidly-maturing monomer with low acid sensitivity.
   1619..1636    -  promoter       T7 promoter (fragment): promoter for bacteriophage T7 RNA polymerase
   1641..1775    -  polyA_signal   SV40 poly(A) signal: SV40 polyadenylation signal
   1905..1923    -  promoter       T3 promoter: promoter for bacteriophage T3 RNA polymerase
   1968..1984    -  protein_bind   lac operator: The lac repressor binds to the lac operator to inhibit transcription in E. coli. This inhibition can be relieved by adding lactose or isopropyl-β-D-thiogalactopyranoside (IPTG). lac repressor encoded by lacI
   1992..2022    -  promoter       lac promoter: promoter for the E. coli lac operon
   2037..2058    -  protein_bind   CAP binding site: CAP binding activates transcription in the presence of cAMP. E. coli catabolite activator protein
   2071..2163    -  CDS            lacI (fragment): lac repressor; lacI; The lac repressor binds to the lac operator to inhibit transcription in E. coli. This inhibition can be relieved by adding lactose or isopropyl-β-D-thiogalactopyranoside (IPTG).
   2346..2934    -  rep_origin     ori: high-copy-number ColE1/pMB1/pBR322/pUC origin of replication
   3105..3965    -  CDS            AmpR: β-lactamase; bla; confers resistance to ampicillin, carbenicillin, and related antibiotics
   3966..4070    -  promoter       AmpR promoter: bla
   4123..4551    -  rep_origin     f1 ori (sequence partly withheld): f1 bacteriophage origin of replication; arrow indicates direction of (+) strand synthesis
   4556..4713    -  CDS            lacZα (fragment): LacZα fragment of β-galactosidase; lacZ fragment
   4716..4734    +  promoter       T7 promoter: promoter for bacteriophage T7 RNA polymerase
   4743..4764    +  misc_feature   MCS (fragment): pBluescript multiple cloning site
   4806..4884    +  misc_feature   MCS (fragment): pBluescript multiple cloning site
>Addgene plasmid #74624 | pKHR7 | addgene full sequence | sequence record 204495 | Addgene NGS Result
AAATCAGTTGTGTTAAATAAGAGACATTCAAAATAAATGTAAATGAGCTCTCCAAATCAGCAGACTTAAC
ATTCTTTAAAATGATTGATTCAATAGTGATAAAAATCAGGCATAGCCAGTTGTAACTTTAGATAAATTAC
AGAAAATGTCAAATACAGAGAACCGATTCTTTTTTATGATACATCCAAGCACACATTTAACACAATCCAG
GCAAACCCCGAATTTCACAGTCACAAGCACTGTTTGTACAAGAGCTTTGCCTAAGGACACACAGTCTCTA
TAAGTCCAGGTCGTTGGTTTCACTCTTATTTTAAACATGTGACATTTTTCCTGCCATCCTGTCTTAGGCT
GCTGTTTGCTTCATTCCATGTCACATTAAATTCCTCAGTAGCACCTTTTACACACACAGCCAATCTTTTC
CAGAAAATTCAATTGCTTTGAAGAGATAATGTGTGAACAAATCCATTTAGAAAAGGAAAATTAAGAATTT
GTAAAATCATCTGTAAATTGTTGGCATTCTTCTGTATATGAACATCACATCATTTACAGGTAAAGGTCTG
GTCATTAATTATATGACAATTTACTGGTATTATTTTGTGAAAGGGGCTATTTTCAATGCGTTCATCCATC
CTTTTCATCCCTCAAATCTCTCATTCACGTCCCCCTCCCCATCTGCACACTTTATCTCATTTTCCACCCT
GCTGGAATCTGAGCACTTGTGCAGTTATCAGGGCTCCTGTATTTAGGAGGCTCTGGGTGTCCATGTAGGG
GACGAACAGAAACACTGCAGACCTTTATAGAAGAACAATTGATAAGAGTCCTCATACATAAAGACTCCAT
TAGTAAGCCAGTGACCCAGGAGCCCAGACCAACAGCAAAGCAGACAGTGACCATGGTGAGCAAGGGCGAG
GACGACAACATGGCCATCATCAAGGAGTTCATGCGCTTCAAGGTGCACATGGAGGGCTCCGTGAACGGCC
ACGAGTTCGAGATCGAGGGCGAGGGCGAGGGCCGCCCCTACGAGGGCACCCAGACCGCCAAGCTGAAGGT
GACCAAGGGCGGCCCCCTGCCCTTCGCCTGGGACATCCTGTCCCCTCAGTTCATGTACGGCTCCAAGGCC
TACGTGAAGCACCCCGCCGACATCCCCGACTACTTGAAGCTGTCCTTCCCCGAGGGCTTCAAGTGGGAGC
GCGTGATGAACTTCGAGGACGGCGGCGTGGTGACCGTGACCCAGGACTCCTCCCTGCAGGACGGCGAGTT
CATCTACAAGGTGAAGCTGCGCGGCACCAACTTCCCCTCCGACGGCCCCGTAATGCAGAAGAAGACCATG
GGCTGGGAGGCCTCCTCCGAGCGGATGTACCCCGAGGACGGCGCCCTGAAGGGCGAGATCAAGCAGAGGC
TGAAGCTGAAGGACGGCGGCCACTACGACGCCGAGGTCAAGACCACCTACAAGGCCAAGAAGCCCGTGCA
GCTGCCCGGCGCCTACAACGTCAACATCAAGCTGGACATCACCTCCCACAACGAGGACTACACCATCGTG
GAACAGTACGAGCGCGCCGAGGGCCGCCACTCCACCGGCGGCATGGACGAGCTGTACAAGTAAGGCGCGC
CTCTAGAACTATAGTGAGTCGTATTACGTAGATCCAGACATGATAAGATACATTGATGAGTTTGGACAAA
CCACAACTAGAATGCAGTGAAAAAAATGCTTTATTTGTGAAATTTGTGATGCTATTGCTTTATTTGTAAC
CATTATAAGCTGCAATAAACAAGTTAACAACAACAATTGCATTCATTTTATGTTTCAGGTTCAGGGGGAG
GTGTGGGAGGTTTTTTTCGAGCCGCCATTACCCTGTTATCCCTACCCGAATACCCGACTAAAGGACCGGT
ACCAGCTTTTGTTCCCTTTAGTGAGGGTTAATTTCGAGCTTGGCGTAATCATGGTCATAGCTGTTTCCTG
TGTGAAATTGTTATCCGCTCACAATTCCACACAACATACGAGCCGGAAGCATAAAGTGTAAAGCCTGGGG
TGCCTAATGAGTGAGCTAACTCACATTAATTGCGTTGCGCTCACTGCCCGCTTTCCAGTCGGGAAACCTG
TCGTGCCAGCTGCATTAATGAATCGGCCAACGCGCGGGGAGAGGCGGTTTGCGTATTGGGCGCTCTTCCG
CTTCCTCGCTCACTGACTCGCTGCGCTCGGTCGTTCGGCTGCGGCGAGCGGTATCAGCTCACTCAAAGGC
GGTAATACGGTTATCCACAGAATCAGGGGATAACGCAGGAAAGAACATGTGAGCAAAAGGCCAGCAAAAG
GCCAGGAACCGTAAAAAGGCCGCGTTGCTGGCGTTTTTCCATAGGCTCCGCCCCCCTGACGAGCATCACA
AAAATCGACGCTCAAGTCAGAGGTGGCGAAACCCGACAGGACTATAAAGATACCAGGCGTTTCCCCCTGG
AAGCTCCCTCGTGCGCTCTCCTGTTCCGACCCTGCCGCTTACCGGATACCTGTCCGCCTTTCTCCCTTCG
GGAAGCGTGGCGCTTTCTCATAGCTCACGCTGTAGGTATCTCAGTTCGGTGTAGGTCGTTCGCTCCAAGC
TGGGCTGTGTGCACGAACCCCCCGTTCAGCCCGACCGCTGCGCCTTATCCGGTAACTATCGTCTTGAGTC
CAACCCGGTAAGACACGACTTATCGCCACTGGCAGCAGCCACTGGTAACAGGATTAGCAGAGCGAGGTAT
GTAGGCGGTGCTACAGAGTTCTTGAAGTGGTGGCCTAACTACGGCTACACTAGAAGAACAGTATTTGGTA
TCTGCGCTCTGCTGAAGCCAGTTACCTTCGGAAAAAGAGTTGGTAGCTCTTGATCCGGCAAACAAACCAC
CGCTGGTAGCGGTGGTTTTTTTGTTTGCAAGCAGCAGATTACGCGCAGAAAAAAAGGATCTCAAGAAGAT
CCTTTGATCTTTTCTACGGGGTCTGACGCTCAGTGGAACGAAAACTCACGTTAAGGGATTTTGGTCATGA
GATTATCAAAAAGGATCTTCACCTAGATCCTTTTAAATTAAAAATGAAGTTTTAAATCAATCTAAAGTAT
ATATGAGTAAACTTGGTCTGACAGTTACCAATGCTTAATCAGTGAGGCACCTATCTCAGCGATCTGTCTA
TTTCGTTCATCCATAGTTGCCTGACTCCCCGTCGTGTAGATAACTACGATACGGGAGGGCTTACCATCTG
GCCCCAGTGCTGCAATGATACCGCGAGACCCACGCTCACCGGCTCCAGATTTATCAGCAATAAACCAGCC
AGCCGGAAGGGCCGAGCGCAGAAGTGGTCCTGCAACTTTATCCGCCTCCATCCAGTCTATTAATTGTTGC
CGGGAAGCTAGAGTAAGTAGTTCGCCAGTTAATAGTTTGCGCAACGTTGTTGCCATTGCTACAGGCATCG
TGGTGTCACGCTCGTCGTTTGGTATGGCTTCATTCAGCTCCGGTTCCCAACGATCAAGGCGAGTTACATG
ATCCCCCATGTTGTGCAAAAAAGCGGTTAGCTCCTTCGGTCCTCCGATCGTTGTCAGAAGTAAGTTGGCC
GCAGTGTTATCACTCATGGTTATGGCAGCACTGCATAATTCTCTTACTGTCATGCCATCCGTAAGATGCT
TTTCTGTGACTGGTGAGTACTCAACCAAGTCATTCTGAGAATAGTGTATGCGGCGACCGAGTTGCTCTTG
CCCGGCGTCAATACGGGATAATACCGCGCCACATAGCAGAACTTTAAAAGTGCTCATCATTGGAAAACGT
TCTTCGGGGCGAAAACTCTCAAGGATCTTACCGCTGTTGAGATCCAGTTCGATGTAACCCACTCGTGCAC
CCAACTGATCTTCAGCATCTTTTACTTTCACCAGCGTTTCTGGGTGAGCAAAAACAGGAAGGCAAAATGC
CGCAAAAAAGGGAATAAGGGCGACACGGAAATGTTGAATACTCATACTCTTCCTTTTTCAATATTATTGA
AGCATTTATCAGGGTTATTGTCTCATGAGCGGATACATATTTGAATGTATTTAGAAAAATAAACAAATAG
GGGTTCCGCGCACATTTCCCCGAAAAGTGCCACCTAAATTGTAAGCGTTAATATTTTGTTAAAATTCGCG
TTAAATTTTTGTTAAATCAGCTCATTTTTTAACCAATAGGCCGAAATCGGCAAAATCCCTTATAAATCAA
AAGAATAGACCGAGATAGGGT
[37 nt withheld, positions 4222-4258]
AAAGAACGTGGACTCCAACGTCAAAGG
[49 nt withheld, positions 4286-4334]
T
[91 nt withheld, positions 4336-4426]
G
[124 nt withheld, positions 4428-4551]
CCCATTCGCCATTCAGGCTGCGCAACTGTTGGGAAGGGCGATCGGTGCGGGCCTCTTCGCTATTACGCCA
GCTGGCGAAAGGGGGATGTGCTGCAAGGCGATTAAGTTGGGTAACGCCAGGGTTTTCCCAGTCACGACGT
TGTAAAACGACGGCCAGTGAATTGTAATACGACTCACTATAGGGCGAATTGGAGCTCCACCGCGGTGGCG
GCCAGGTCCTTTAGTCGGGTATTCGGGTAGGGATAACAGGGTAATGGCGGCCGCTCTAGAACTAGTGGAT
CCCCCGGGCTGCAGGAATTCGATATCAAGCTTATCGATACCGTCGACCTCGAG
