>Addgene plasmid #74624 | pKHR7 | addgene partial sequence | sequence record 142729 | T7 5'-TAATACGACTCACTATAGGG-3'
CGCGGTGGCGGCCAGGTCCTTTAGTCGGGTATTCGGGTAGGGATAACAGGGTAATGGCGGCCGCTCTAGA
ACTAGTGGATCCCCCGGGCTGCAGGAATTCGATATCAAGCTTATCGATACCGTCGACCTCGAGAAATCAG
TTGTGTTAAATAAGAGACATTCAAAATAAATGTAAATGAGCTCTCCAAATCAGCAGACTTAACATTCTTT
AAAATGATTGATTCAATAGTGATAAAAATCAGGCATAGCCAGTTGTAACTTTAGATAAATTACAGAAAAT
GTCAAATACAGAGAACCGATTCTTTTTTATGATACATCCAAGCACACATTTAACACAATCCAGGCAAACC
CCGAATTTCACAGTCACAAGCACTGTTTGTACAAGAGCTTTGCCTAAGGACACACAGTCTCTATAAGTCC
AGGTCGTTGGTTTCACTCTTATTTTAAACATGTGACATTTTTCCTGCCATCCTGTCTTAGGCTGCTGTTT
GCTTCATTCCATGTCACATTAAATTCCTCAGTAGCACCTTTTACACACACAGCCAATCTTTTCCAGAAAA
TTCAATTGCTTTGAAGAGATAATGTGTGAACAAATCCATTTAGAAAAGGAAAATTAAGAATTTGTAAAAT
CATCTGTAAATTGTTGGCATTCTTCTGTATATGAACATCACATCATTTACAGGTAAAGGTCTGGTCATTA
ATTATATGACAATTTACTGGTATTATTTTGTGAAAGGGGCTATTTTCAATGCGTTCATCCATCCTTTTCA
TCCCTCAAATCTCTCATTCACGTCCCCCTCCCCATCTGCACACTTTATCTCATTTTCCACCCTGCTGGAA
TCTGAGCACTTGTGCAGTTATCAGGGCTCCTGTATTTAGGAGGCTCTGGGTGTCCATGTAGGGGACGAAC
AGAAACACTGCAGACCTTTATAGAAGAACAATTGATAA
