>Addgene plasmid #74624 | pKHR7 | addgene partial sequence | sequence record 142731 | T3 5'-GCAATTAACCCTCACTAAAGG-3'
CGGTCCTTTAGTCGGGTATTCGGGTAGGGATAACAGGGTAATGGCGGCTCGAAAAAAACCTCCCACACCT
CCCCCTGAACCTGAAACATAAAATGAATGCAATTGTTGTTGTTAACTTGTTTATTGCAGCTTATAATGGT
TACAAATAAAGCAATAGCATCACAAATTTCACAAATAAAGCATTTTTTTCACTGCATTCTAGTTGTGGTT
TGTCCAAACTCATCAATGTATCTTATCATGTCTGGATCTACGTAATACGACTCACTATAGTTCTAGAGGC
GCGCCTTACTTGTACAGCTCGTCCATGCCGCCGGTGGAGTGGCGGCCCTCGGCGCGCTCGTACTGTTCCA
CGATGGTGTAGTCCTCGTTGTGGGAGGTGATGTCCAGCTTGATGTTGACGTTGTAGGCGCCGGGCAGCTG
CACGGGCTTCTTGGCCTTGTAGGTGGTCTTGACCTCGGCGTCGTAGTGGCCGCCGTCCTTCAGCTTCAGC
CTCTGCTTGATCTCGCCCTTCAGGGCGCCGTCCTCGGGGTACATCCGCTCGGAGGAGGCCTCCCAGCCCA
TGGTCTTCTTCTGCATTACGGGGCCGTCGGAGGGGAAGTTGGTGCCGCGCAGCTTCACCTTGTAGATGAA
CTCGCCGTCCTGCAGGGAGGAGTCCTGGGTCACGGTCACCACGCCGCCGTCCTCGAAGTTCATCACGCGC
TCCCACTTGAAGCCCTCGGGGAAGGACAGCTTCAAGTAGTCGGGGATGTCGGCGGGGTGCTTCACGTAGG
CCTTGGAGCCGTACATGAACTGAGGGGACAGGATGTCCCAGGCGAAGGGCAGGGG
